>Addgene plasmid #14127 | pMINTBeta1 | addgene partial sequence | sequence record 20305 | T7 5'-TAATACGACTCACTATAGGG-3'
TGGATTGGATTGATCAGTTTGATTTGTTCTGTATTTGGCCAAACAGATAAAAATAGATGTTTAAAAGCAA
ATGCCAAATCTTGCGGAGAATGTATACAAGCAGGGCCAAATTGTGGGTGGTGTACAAATACGACATTTTT
GCAAGAAGGAATGCCTACTTCTGCACGATGTGATGATTTAGAAGCTTTGAAAAAGAAGGGTTGCCAGCCA
AGTGACATAGAGAATCCCAGAGGCTCTCAAACTATAAAGAAAAATAAAAATGTCACCAATCGCAGCAAAG
GGATGGCAGAGAAGCTCCGGCCAGAAGACATTACTCAGATCCAACCACAACAGCTGCTTCTAAAATTGAG
ATCAGGAGAACCACAGAAGTTTACATTAAAATTCAAGAGGGCTGAAGATTACCCTATTGATCTCTACTAC
CTTATGGATCTCTCCTACTCTATGAAAGATGATCTGGAGAATGTGAAAAGTCTTGGAACGGATTTGATGA
ATGAAATGAGGAGGATTACTTCAGACTTCCGCATTGGCTTTGGCTCATTTGTGGAGAAAACTGTGATGCC
GTATATTAGCACAACCCCAGCAAAGCTAAGAAATCCTTGTACAAGTGAACAAAACTGCACCAGCCCATTT
AGCTACAAAAATGTGCTTAGTCTTACTGACAGAGGAGAGTTTTTCAATGAACTTGTTGGTCAGCAACGCA
TATCTGGAAACTTGGA
