>Addgene plasmid #14127 | pMINTBeta1 | addgene partial sequence | sequence record 112537 | SP6 5'-ATTTAGGTGACACTATAG-3'
AGGATCCCGGGCGAGCTCGAATTCTCACCTTGTTCAGAAACTAAGTGAGCAATTGAAGGATAATCATAGT
AATGGCTCATTGTATATACATTATTTTCCAGGTGACATTGTCCATCATTGGGTAAAACAATACCACCAAG
TTTCCCATCTCCAGCAAAGTGAAACCCAGCATCCGTGGAAAACACCAGCAGTCGTGTTACATTCCTCCAG
CCAATCAGCGATCCACAAACCGCAACCTGCATGATTGCATCAAAACCACCTTCTGGAGAATCCAAGTTTC
CAGATATGCGTTGCTGACCAACAAGTTCATTGAAAAACTCTCCTCTGTCAGTAAGACTAAGCACATTTTT
GTAGCTAAATGGGCTGGTGCAGTTTTGTTCACTTGTACAAGGATTTCTTAGCTTTGCTGGGGTTGTGCTA
ATATACGGCATCACAGTTTTCTCCACAAATGAGCCAAAGCCAATGCGGAAGTCTGAAGTAATCCTCCTCA
TTTCATTCATCAAATCCGTTCCAAGACTTTTCACATTCTCCAGATCATCTTTCATAGAGTAGGAGAGATC
CATAAGGTAGTAGAGATCAATAGGGTAATCTTCAGCCCTCTTGAATTTTAATGTAAACTTCTGTGGTTCT
CCTGATCTCAATTTTAGAAGCAGCTGTTGTGGTTGGATCTGAGTAATGTCTTCTGGCCGGAGCTTCTCTG
CCATCCCTTTGCTGCGATTGGTGACATTTTTATTTTTCTTTATAGTTTGAGAGCCTCTGGGATTCTCTAT
GTCACTTGGCTGGCAACCCTTCTTTTTCAAAGCTTCTAAATCATCACATCGTGCAGAAGTAGGCATTCCT
TCTTGCAAAAATGTCGTATTTGTACACCACCCACAATTTGGCCCTGCTTGTATACATTCTCCGCAAGATT
TGGCATTTGCTTTTAAACATCTATTTTTATCTGTTTGGCCAAATACAGAACAAATCAAACTGATCAATCC
AATCCAGGAAACCAGTTGCA
