[The description below was written by a language model from this plasmid's Addgene catalogue record.]
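Description:
pMINTBeta1 is a plasmid carrying mouse beta 1 integrin (Itgb1, also known as CD29 or Fnrb) sequence in the pGEM 1 backbone from Promega, a small bacterial cloning vector of about 2.9 kb. It is maintained at high copy number in E. coli and selected with ampicillin. The insert is recorded as roughly 1,000 bp of Mus musculus origin and was placed into the vector as an EcoRI fragment, with the EcoRI sites preserved at both ends so the fragment can be released intact by a single digest. Because both junctions use the same enzyme, the orientation of the insert is not fixed by the cloning strategy, and the record does not state which way it lies.

The stated insert size is much shorter than a full-length integrin beta 1 coding sequence, so the clone most likely represents a partial cDNA rather than a complete open reading frame, although the record does not say which region of the transcript is covered. The catalogue classifies the vector type as mammalian expression, but no mammalian promoter, polyadenylation signal or eukaryotic selection marker is listed, and pGEM-series vectors are generally used for cloning and for in vitro transcription from phage RNA polymerase promoters flanking the polylinker. The listed sequencing primers (T7 and T3) are consistent with phage promoter sites bordering the insert. No feature table is provided, so these elements cannot be confirmed. On this basis the plasmid is best regarded as a source of mouse Itgb1 cDNA fragment for subcloning, hybridisation probes or riboprobe synthesis. The record does not state its intended use.
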