Addgene plasmid #14127: pMINTBeta1
Depositing lab: Richard Hynes. Depositing organization: Massachusetts Institute of Technology.
Backbone
  Vector backbone: pGEM 1
  Backbone manufacturer: Promega
  Backbone size w/o insert (bp): 2865
  Vector type: Mammalian Expression
Growth in bacteria
  Bacterial resistance: Ampicillin, 100 μg/mL
  Growth temperature: 37°C
  Growth strain: DH5alpha
  Copy number: High Copy
Gene/Insert
  Gene/Insert name: Mouse Beta 1 Integrin
  Species: M. musculus (mouse)
  Insert size (bp): 1000
  GenBank ID: NM_010578
  Entrez Gene: Itgb1 (a.k.a. 4633401G24Rik, CD29, Fnrb, Gm9863, gpIIa)
  Cloning method: Restriction Enzyme; 5′ cloning site EcoRI (not destroyed); 3′ cloning site EcoRI (not destroyed)
  Sequencing primers: 5′ T7; 3′ T3
Terms and licenses: Academic/Nonprofit Terms; Industry Terms: Not Available to Industry
How to cite: pMINTBeta1 was a gift from Richard Hynes (Addgene plasmid # 14127 ; http://n2t.net/addgene:14127 ; RRID:Addgene_14127)
